>Addgene plasmid #215537 | pENTR2b-EGFP | addgene full sequence | sequence record 446173 | Addgene NGS Result
CTTTCCTGCGTTATCCCCTGATTCTGTGGATAACCGTATTACCGCTAGCATGGATCTCGGGGACGTCTAA
CTACTAAGCGAGAGTAGGGAACTGCCAGGCATCAAATAAAACGAAAGGCTCAGTCGGAAGACTGGGCCTT
TCGTTTTATCTGTTGTTTGTCGGTGAACGCTCTCCTGAGTAGGACAAATCCGCCGGGAGCGGATTTGAAC
GTTGTGAAGCAACGGCCCGGAGGGTGGCGGGCAGGACGCCCGCCATAAACTGCCAGGCATCAAACTAAGC
AGAAGGCCATCCTGACGGATGGCCTTTTTGCGTTTCTACAAACTCTTCCTGTTAGTTAGTTACTTAAGCT
CGGGCCCCAAATAATGATTTTATTTTGACTGATAGTGACCTGTTCGTTGCAACAAATTGATAAGCAATGC
TTTTTTATAATGCCAACTTTGTACAAAAAAGCAGGCTGGCGCCGGAACCAATTCAGTCGACTGGATCCGG
TACCGCCACCATGGTGAGCAAGGGCGAGGAGCTGTTCACCGGGGTGGTGCCCATCCTGGTCGAGCTGGAC
GGCGACGTAAACGGCCACAAGTTCAGCGTGTCCGGCGAGGGCGAGGGCGATGCCACCTACGGCAAGCTGA
CCCTGAAGTTCATCTGCACCACCGGCAAGCTGCCCGTGCCCTGGCCCACCCTCGTGACCACCCTGACCTA
CGGCGTGCAGTGCTTCAGCCGCTACCCCGACCACATGAAGCAGCACGACTTCTTCAAGTCCGCCATGCCC
GAAGGCTACGTCCAGGAGCGCACCATCTTCTTCAAGGACGACGGCAACTACAAGACCCGCGCCGAGGTGA
AGTTCGAGGGCGACACCCTGGTGAACCGCATCGAGCTGAAGGGCATCGACTTCAAGGAGGACGGCAACAT
CCTGGGGCACAAGCTGGAGTACAACTACAACAGCCACAACGTCTATATCATGGCCGACAAGCAGAAGAAC
GGCATCAAGGTGAACTTCAAGATCCGCCACAACATCGAGGACGGCAGCGTGCAGCTCGCCGACCACTACC
AGCAGAACACCCCCATCGGCGACGGCCCCGTGCTGCTGCCCGACAACCACTACCTGAGCACCCAGTCCGC
CCTGAGCAAAGACCCCAACGAGAAGCGCGATCACATGGTCCTGCTGGAGTTCGTGACCGCCGCCGGGATC
ACTCTCGGCATGGACGAGCTGTACAAGTAGCTCGAGATATCTAGACCCAGCTTTCTTGTACAAAGTTGGC
ATTATAAGAAAGCATTGCTTATCAATTTGTTGCAACGAACAGGTCACTATCAGTCAAAATAAAATCATTA
TTTGCCATCCAGCTGCAGCTCTGGCCCGTGTCTCAAAATCTCTGATGTTACATTGCACAAGATAAAAATA
TATCATCATGAACAATAAAACTGTCTGCTTACATAAACAGTAATACAAGGGGTGTTATGAGCCATATTCA
ACGGGAAACGTCGAGGCCGCGATTAAATTCCAACATGGATGCTGATTTATATGGGTATAAATGGGCTCGC
GATAATGTCGGGCAATCAGGTGCGACAATCTATCGCTTGTATGGGAAGCCCGATGCGCCAGAGTTGTTTC
TGAAACATGGCAAAGGTAGCGTTGCCAATGATGTTACAGATGAGATGGTCAGACTAAACTGGCTGACGGA
ATTTATGCCTCTTCCGACCATCAAGCATTTTATCCGTACTCCTGATGATGCATGGTTACTCACCACTGCG
ATCCCCGGAAAAACAGCATTCCAGGTATTAGAAGAATATCCTGATTCAGGTGAAAATATTGTTGATGCGC
TGGCAGTGTTCCTGCGCCGGTTGCATTCGATTCCTGTTTGTAATTGTCCTTTTAACAGCGATCGCGTATT
TCGTCTCGCTCAGGCGCAATCACGAATGAATAACGGTTTGGTTGATGCGAGTGATTTTGATGACGAGCGT
AATGGCTGGCCTGTTGAACAAGTCTGGAAAGAAATGCATAAACTTTTGCCATTCTCACCGGATTCAGTCG
TCACTCATGGTGATTTCTCACTTGATAACCTTATTTTTGACGAGGGGAAATTAATAGGTTGTATTGATGT
TGGACGAGTCGGAATCGCAGACCGATACCAGGATCTTGCCATCCTATGGAACTGCCTCGGTGAGTTTTCT
CCTTCATTACAGAAACGGCTTTTTCAAAAATATGGTATTGATAATCCTGATATGAATAAATTGCAGTTTC
ATTTGATGCTCGATGAGTTTTTCTAATCAGAATTGGTTAATTGGTTGTAACATTATTCAGATTGGGCCCC
GTTCCACTGAGCGTCAGACCCCGTAGAAAAGATCAAAGGATCTTCTTGAGATCCTTTTTTTCTGCGCGTA
ATCTGCTGCTTGCAAACAAAAAAACCACCGCTACCAGCGGTGGTTTGTTTGCCGGATCAAGAGCTACCAA
CTCTTTTTCCGAAGGTAACTGGCTTCAGCAGAGCGCAGATACCAAATACTGTTCTTCTAGTGTAGCCGTA
GTTAGGCCACCACTTCAAGAACTCTGTAGCACCGCCTACATACCTCGCTCTGCTAATCCTGTTACCAGTG
GCTGCTGCCAGTGGCGATAAGTCGTGTCTTACCGGGTTGGACTCAAGACGATAGTTACCGGATAAGGCGC
AGCGGTCGGGCTGAACGGGGGGTTCGTGCACACAGCCCAGCTTGGAGCGAACGACCTACACCGAACTGAG
ATACCTACAGCGTGAGCTATGAGAAAGCGCCACGCTTCCCGAAGGGAGAAAGGCGGACAGGTATCCGGTA
AGCGGCAGGGTCGGAACAGGAGAGCGCACGAGGGAGCTTCCAGGGGGAAACGCCTGGTATCTTTATAGTC
CTGTCGGGTTTCGCCACCTCTGACTTGAGCGTCGATTTTTGTGATGCTCGTCAGGGGGGCGGAGCCTATG
GAAAAACGCCAGCAACGCGGCCTTTTTACGGTTCCTGGCCTTTTGCTGGCCTTTTGCTCACATGTT
Features (pLannotate 1.2.2; 8 found; start..end, strand, type, name):
      1..46      +  rep_origin     RSF ori (fragment): Plasmids containing the RSF 1030 origin of replication can be propagated in E. coli cells that contain additional plasmids with compatible origins.
    106..149     -  terminator     rrnB T1 terminator: Escherichia coli rrnB; transcription terminator T1 from the E. coli rrnB gene
    281..308     +  terminator     rrnB T2 terminator: transcription terminator T2 from the E. coli rrnB gene
    358..457     +  protein_bind   attL1: mutant version of attL; recombination site for the Gateway® LR reaction LR Clonase™
    501..1217    +  CDS            EGFP: EGFP is a basic (constitutively fluorescent) green fluorescent protein published in 1996, derived from Aequorea victoria. It is reported to be a rapidly-maturing weak dimer with moderate acid sensitivity.
   1235..1334    -  protein_bind   attL2: mutant version of attL; recombination site for the Gateway® LR reaction LR Clonase™
   1457..2266    +  CDS            KanR: aminoglycoside phosphotransferase; aph(3')-Ia; confers resistance to kanamycin in bacteria or G418 (Geneticin®) in eukaryotes
   2356..2944    +  rep_origin     ori: high-copy-number ColE1/pMB1/pBR322/pUC origin of replication
