[The description below was written by a language model from this plasmid's Addgene catalogue record and pLannotate feature annotations shown in this document.]
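Description:
pENTR2b-EGFP is a 3,006 bp Gateway entry clone built on the commercial pENTR2b backbone and carrying the coding sequence for enhanced green fluorescent protein. It is a bacterial shuttle intermediate rather than an expression vector. It is propagated in E. coli from a high-copy ColE1/pUC-type origin and selected with kanamycin through an aminoglycoside phosphotransferase (KanR) gene. The annotation also flags a 46 bp match to the RSF origin at the start of the sequence, but this is only a fragment, so the pUC-type origin is presumably the functional replicon.

The 717 bp EGFP open reading frame, recorded as synthetic and originally derived from the Aequorea victoria protein, was inserted by restriction cloning between KpnI and XhoI sites, both of which were preserved. It lies between attL1 and attL2, the recombination sites recognised by LR Clonase. An LR reaction therefore transfers EGFP directionally into any attR-containing destination vector. The record lists no promoter for the insert, which is expected for an entry clone: expression depends on the promoter and other regulatory elements supplied by the chosen destination vector. Upstream of attL1 are the rrnB T1 and T2 transcription terminators, which limit read-through transcription from the backbone into the cassette.

The stated purpose is simply a Gateway entry vector for EGFP. That makes it a convenient source for moving the fluorescent reporter into mammalian, viral or other Gateway-compatible expression backbones, for example to produce a fluorescent marker or control construct. The record does not specify which destination vectors it was used with.
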