Addgene plasmid #215537: pENTR2b-EGFP
Purpose: Gateway entry vector with the EGFP fluorescent protein
Depositing lab: Johanna Ivaska. Depositing organization: Turku Bioscience Centre. Publication: Dynamic regulation of integrin beta1 phosphorylation supports invasion of breast cancer cells. Conway JRW, Joshi O, Kaivola J, Follain G, Gounis M, Kuhl D, Ivaska J. Nat Cell Biol. 2025 May 26. doi: 10.1038/s41556-025-01663-4. PubMed 40419795.
Backbone
  Vector backbone: pENTR2b
  Backbone manufacturer: Thermo Fisher Scientific Inc.
  Total vector size (bp): 3006
  Vector type: Gateway entry vector
Growth in bacteria
  Bacterial resistance: Kanamycin, 50 μg/mL
  Growth temperature: 37°C
  Growth strain: DH5alpha
  Copy number: High Copy
Gene/Insert
  Gene/Insert name: EGFP
  Species: Synthetic
  Insert size (bp): 717
  Promoter: none
  Cloning method: Restriction Enzyme; 5′ cloning site KpnI (not destroyed); 3′ cloning site XhoI (not destroyed)
  Sequencing primers: 5′ attL1_F; 3′ attL2_R
Terms and licenses: Academic/Nonprofit Terms; Industry Terms
How to cite: pENTR2b-EGFP was a gift from Johanna Ivaska (Addgene plasmid # 215537 ; http://n2t.net/addgene:215537 ; RRID:Addgene_215537)
